Addgene plasmid #167684: pRU55
Purpose: Final destination vector for single Gateway LR reaction
Depositing lab: Niko Geldner. Depositing organization: Universite de Lausanne (UNIL). Publication: Combined fluorescent seed selection and multiplex CRISPR/Cas9 assembly for fast generation of multiple Arabidopsis mutants. Ursache R, Fujita S, Denervaud Tendon V, Geldner N. Plant Methods. 2021 Oct 30;17(1):111. doi: 10.1186/s13007-021-00811-9. PubMed 34717688.
Backbone
  Vector backbone: pDe-CAS9
  Vector type: CRISPR
  Selectable markers: FastRed seed selection
Growth in bacteria
  Bacterial resistance: Chloramphenicol and Spectinomycin, 25 & 50 μg/mL
  Growth temperature: 37°C
  Growth strain: ccdB Survival
  Copy number: High Copy
Gene/Insert
  Gene/Insert name: pEC1.2::asCpf1
  Species: Staphylococcus aureus
  Cloning method: Gateway Cloning
  Sequencing primers: 5′ gcggataacaatttcacacaggaaacag; 3′ gcttgcatgcctgcaggtcgactct
Terms and licenses: Academic/Nonprofit Terms; Industry Terms: Not Available to Industry
Depositor comments: In addition to Cas9 cassette, attR1-attR2 Gateway recombination sites together with ccdB cassette are present. Please visit https://www.biorxiv.org/content/10.1101/2021.05.20.444986v1 for bioRxiv preprint.
How to cite: pRU55 was a gift from Niko Geldner (Addgene plasmid # 167684 ; http://n2t.net/addgene:167684 ; RRID:Addgene_167684)
