[The description below was written by a language model from this plasmid's Addgene catalogue record and pLannotate feature annotations shown in this document.]
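Description:
pRU55 is a plant binary T-DNA vector built on the pDe-CAS9 backbone and used as the final Gateway destination vector in a CRISPR toolkit for generating multiple Arabidopsis mutants. The roughly 17.9 kb plasmid carries a high-copy ColE1/pUC-type origin with the pBR322 bom region for E. coli. It also carries the pVS1 origin with RepA and StaA for replication and stable maintenance in Agrobacterium. Bacterial selection relies on an aadA spectinomycin/streptomycin resistance gene in the backbone, plus chloramphenicol resistance from the Gateway cassette. Because that cassette also encodes the gyrase toxin CcdB, the empty vector must be propagated in a ccdB-tolerant strain.

Three modules lie between the nopaline-type left and right T-DNA borders. The first is the nuclease cassette, recorded as pEC1.2::asCpf1: a Cas12a (Cpf1) coding sequence that the annotation matches to Acidaminococcus sp. BV3L6. It is followed by a RuBisCO small-subunit-derived fragment that probably belongs to a terminator region. The EC1.2 promoter is named in the catalogue entry but is not itself annotated. The catalogue lists the species as Staphylococcus aureus and the depositor comment mentions a "Cas9 cassette"; both conflict with the insert name and the feature table, which indicate AsCas12a.

The second module is an attR1–CmR–ccdB–attR2 cassette. In a single LR reaction this cassette is exchanged for entry-clone content, presumably guide RNA expression units, and loss of ccdB provides counter-selection. The third is the FastRed marker, an oleosin–TagRFP fusion next to a NOS terminator. It makes transgenic seeds fluoresce red, so they can be picked out visually, and non-fluorescent seeds that have lost the transgene can be identified in later generations.
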