Features (pLannotate 1.2.2; 31 found; start..end, strand, type, name):
    226..627     +  CDS            Y4CG_SINFN (fragment): Protein inferred from homology: Swiss-Prot protein existence level 3. From Sinorhizobium fredii (strain NBRC 101917 / NGR234).
   1187..1816    +  CDS            pVS1 StaA: stability protein from the Pseudomonas plasmid pVS1 (Heeb et al., 2000)
   2245..3318    +  CDS            pVS1 RepA: replication protein from the Pseudomonas plasmid pVS1 (Heeb et al., 2000)
   3384..3578    +  rep_origin     pVS1 oriV: origin of replication for the Pseudomonas plasmid pVS1 (Heeb et al., 2000)
   3781..3820    +  CDS            rop (fragment): Rop protein, which maintains plasmids at low copy number; rop
   3922..4062    +  misc_feature   bom: basis of mobility region from pBR322
   4248..4836    -  rep_origin     ori: high-copy-number ColE1/pMB1/pBR322/pUC origin of replication
   5082..5869    -  CDS            SmR (fragment): aminoglycoside adenylyltransferase (Murphy, 1985); aadA; confers resistance to spectinomycin and streptomycin
   5880..5936    -  CDS            GmR (fragment): gentamycin acetyltransferase; aacC1; confers resistance to gentamycin
   6112..6135    -  promoter       Pc promoter (fragment): intI1 (promoter lies within the coding sequence); class 1 integron promoter
   6394..6418    +  misc_feature   LB T-DNA repeat: left border repeat from nopaline C58 T-DNA
   6494..6582    +  CDS            lacI (fragment): lac repressor; lacI; The lac repressor binds to the lac operator to inhibit transcription in E. coli. This inhibition can be relieved by adding lactose or isopropyl-β-D-thiogalactopyranoside (IPTG).
   6595..6616    +  protein_bind   CAP binding site: CAP binding activates transcription in the presence of cAMP. E. coli catabolite activator protein
   6631..6661    +  promoter       lac promoter: promoter for the E. coli lac operon
   6665..6687    +  protein_bind   lac operator (fragment): The lac repressor binds to the lac operator to inhibit transcription in E. coli. This inhibition can be relieved by adding lactose or isopropyl-β-D-thiogalactopyranoside (IPTG). lac repressor encoded by lacI
   8146..12063   +  CDS            cas12a: CS12A_ACISB - Also known as cpf1 From Acidaminococcus sp. (strain BV3L6).
  12113..12220   +  CDS            RBCS1 (fragment): RBS1_SPIOL - Also known as RBCS. Experimental evidence at protein level: Swiss-Prot protein existence level 1. RuBisCO catalyzes two reactions: the carboxylation of D- ribulose 1,5-bisphosphate, the primary event in carbon dioxide fixation, as well as the oxidative fragmentation of the pentose substrate. Both reactions occur simultaneously and in competition at the same active site. Although the small subunit is not catalytic it is essential for maximal activity. From Spinacia oleracea (Spinach).
  12623..12747   +  protein_bind   attR1: mutant version of attR; recombination site for the Gateway® LR reaction LR Clonase™
  12772..12802   +  promoter       lac UV5 promoter: E. coli lac promoter with an "up" mutation
  12826..12855   +  promoter       cat promoter (fragment): promoter of the E. coli cat gene encoding chloramphenicol acetyltransferase
  12856..13536   +  CDS            CmR: chloramphenicol acetyltransferase confers resistance to chloramphenicol
  13693..13851   +  CDS            ccdA (fragment): CCDA_ECO57 - Also known as H, letA. Experimental evidence at protein level: Swiss-Prot protein existence level 1. Antitoxin component of a type II toxin-antitoxin (TA) system which inhibits the post-segregational killing (PSK) of plasmid-free cells, also referred to as a plasmid addiction system. Binds to and blocks the activity of CcdB; will also remove bound CcdB protein from the CcdB-GyrA complex by forming a CcdA-CcdB complex, a process termed rejuvenation. Functions as a transcriptional corepressor for the ccdAB operon, repression also requires CcdB (By similarity). From Escherichia coli
  13856..14161   +  CDS            ccdB: CcdB, a bacterial toxin that poisons DNA gyrase; ccdB; Plasmids containing the ccdB gene cannot be propagated in standard E. coli strains.
  14202..14326   -  protein_bind   attR2: mutant version of attR; recombination site for the Gateway® LR reaction LR Clonase™
  14403..14438   +  misc_feature   MCS (fragment): pUC18/19 multiple cloning site
  14797..15321   -  CDS            MSR4 (fragment): MSRA4_ARATH - Also known as PMSR, PMSR4. Experimental evidence at protein level: Swiss-Prot protein existence level 1. Catalyzes the reduction of methionine sulfoxide (MetSO) to methionine in proteins. Plays a protective role against oxidative stress by restoring activity to proteins that have been inactivated by methionine oxidation. Prevents the methionine sulfoxidation of the heat shock protein HSP21 and its subsequent inactivation. MSRA family specifically reduces the MetSO S-enantiomer. From Arabidopsis thaliana (Mouse-ear cress).
  15863..16579   +  CDS            OLEO2_BRANA: Experimental evidence at protein level: Swiss-Prot protein existence level 1. May have a structural role to stabilize the lipid body during desiccation of the seed by preventing coalescence of the oil. Probably interacts with both lipid and phospholipid moieties of lipid bodies. May also provide recognition signals for specific lipase anchorage in lipolysis during seedling growth. From Brassica napus (Rape).
  16580..17272   +  CDS            TagRFP: TagRFP is a basic (constitutively fluorescent) red fluorescent protein published in 2007, derived from Entacmaea quadricolor. It has very low acid sensitivity.
  17274..17525   -  terminator     NOS terminator: nopaline synthase terminator and poly(A) signal
  17534..17688   +  CDS            lacZα (fragment): LacZα fragment of β-galactosidase; lacZ fragment
  17747..17771   +  misc_feature   RB T-DNA repeat: right border repeat from nopaline C58 T-DNA
>Addgene plasmid #167684 | pRU55 | addgene full sequence | sequence record 331089 | Addgene NGS Result
AGTACTTTGATCCAACCCCTCCGCTGCTATAGTGCAGTCGGCTTCTGACGTTCAGTGCAGCCGTCTTCTG
AAAACGACATGTCGCACAAGTCCTAAGTTACGCGACAGGCTGCCGCCCTGCCCTTTTCCTGGCGTTTTCT
TGTCGCGTGTTTTAGTCGCATAAAGTAGAATACTTGCGACTAGAACCGGAGACATTACGCCATGAACAAG
AGCGCCGCCGCTGGCCTGCTGGGCTATGCCCGCGTCAGCACCGACGACCAGGACTTGACCAACCAACGGG
CCGAACTGCACGCGGCCGGCTGCACCAAGCTGTTTTCCGAGAAGATCACCGGCACCAGGCGCGACCGCCC
GGAGCTGGCCAGGATGCTTGACCACCTACGCCCTGGCGACGTTGTGACAGTGACCAGGCTAGACCGCCTG
GCCCGCAGCACCCGCGACCTACTGGACATTGCCGAGCGCATCCAGGAGGCCGGCGCGGGCCTGCGTAGCC
TGGCAGAGCCGTGGGCCGACACCACCACGCCGGCCGGCCGCATGGTGTTGACCGTGTTCGCCGGCATTGC
CGAGTTCGAGCGTTCCCTAATCATCGACCGCACCCGGAGCGGGCGCGAGGCCGCCAAGGCCCGAGGCGTG
AAGTTTGGCCCCCGCCCTACCCTCACCCCGGCACAGATCGCGCACGCCCGCGAGCTGATCGACCAGGAAG
GCCGCACCGTGAAAGAGGCGGCTGCACTGCTTGGCGTGCATCGCTCGACCCTGTACCGCGCACTTGAGCG
CAGCGAGGAAGTGACGCCCACCGAGGCCAGGCGGCGCGGTGCCTTCCGTGAGGACGCATTGACCGAGGCC
GACGCCCTGGCGGCCGCCGAGAATGAACGCCAAGAGGAACAAGCATGAAACCGCACCAGGACGGCCAGGA
CGAACCGTTTTTCATTACCGAAGAGATCGAGGCGGAGATGATCGCGGCCGGGTACGTGTTCGAGCCGCCC
GCGCACGTCTCAACCGTGCGGCTGCATGAAATCCTGGCCGGTTTGTCTGATGCCAAGCTGGCGGCCTGGC
CGGCCAGCTTGGCCGCTGAAGAAACCGAGCGCCGCCGTCTAAAAAGGTGATGTGTATTTGAGTAAAACAG
CTTGCGTCATGCGGTCGCTGCGTATATGATGCGATGAGTAAATAAACAAATACGCAAGGGGAACGCATGA
AGGTTATCGCTGTACTTAACCAGAAAGGCGGGTCAGGCAAGACGACCATCGCAACCCATCTAGCCCGCGC
CCTGCAACTCGCCGGGGCCGATGTTCTGTTAGTCGATTCCGATCCCCAGGGCAGTGCCCGCGATTGGGCG
GCCGTGCGGGAAGATCAACCGCTAACCGTTGTCGGCATCGACCGCCCGACGATTGACCGCGACGTGAAGG
CCATCGGCCGGCGCGACTTCGTAGTGATCGACGGAGCGCCCCAGGCGGCGGACTTGGCTGTGTCCGCGAT
CAAGGCAGCCGACTTCGTGCTGATTCCGGTGCAGCCAAGCCCTTACGACATATGGGCCACCGCCGACCTG
GTGGAGCTGGTTAAGCAGCGCATTGAGGTCACGGATGGAAGGCTACAAGCGGCCTTTGTCGTGTCGCGGG
CGATCAAAGGCACGCGCATCGGCGGTGAGGTTGCCGAGGCGCTGGCCGGGTACGAGCTGCCCATTCTTGA
GTCCCGTATCACGCAGCGCGTGAGCTACCCAGGCACTGCCGCCGCCGGCACAACCGTTCTTGAATCAGAA
CCCGAGGGCGACGCTGCCCGCGAGGTCCAGGCGCTGGCCGCTGAAATTAAATCAAAACTCATTTGAGTTA
ATGAGGTAAAGAGAAAATGAGCAAAAGCACAAACACGCTAAGTGCCGGCCGTCCGAGCGCACGCAGCAGC
AAGGCTGCAACGTTGGCCAGCCTGGCAGACACGCCAGCCATGAAGCGGGTCAACTTTCAGTTGCCGGCGG
AGGATCACACCAAGCTGAAGATGTACGCGGTACGCCAAGGCAAGACCATTACCGAGCTGCTATCTGAATA
CATCGCGCAGCTACCAGAGTAAATGAGCAAATGAATAAATGAGTAGATGAATTTTAGCGGCTAAAGGAGG
CGGCATGGAAAATCAAGAACAACCAGGCACCGACGCCGTGGAATGCCCCATGTGTGGAGGAACGGGCGGT
TGGCCAGGCGTAAGCGGCTGGGTTGTCTGCCGGCCCTGCAATGGCACTGGAACCCCCAAGCCCGAGGAAT
CGGCGTGAGCGGTCGCAAACCATCCGGCCCGGTACAAATCGGCGCGGCGCTGGGTGATGACCTGGTGGAG
AAGTTGAAGGCCGCGCAGGCCGCCCAGCGGCAACGCATCGAGGCAGAAGCACGCCCCGGTGAATCGTGGC
AAGCGGCCGCTGATCGAATCCGCAAAGAATCCCGGCAACCGCCGGCAGCCGGTGCGCCGTCGATTAGGAA
GCCGCCCAAGGGCGACGAGCAACCAGATTTTTTCGTTCCGATGCTCTATGACGTGGGCACCCGCGATAGT
CGCAGCATCATGGACGTGGCCGTTTTCCGTCTGTCGAAGCGTGACCGACGAGCTGGCGAGGTGATCCGCT
ACGAGCTTCCAGACGGGCACGTAGAGGTTTCCGCAGGGCCGGCCGGCATGGCCAGTGTGTGGGATTACGA
CCTGGTACTGATGGCGGTTTCCCATCTAACCGAATCCATGAACCGATACCGGGAAGGGAAGGGAGACAAG
CCCGGCCGCGTGTTCCGTCCACACGTTGCGGACGTACTCAAGTTCTGCCGGCGAGCCGATGGCGGAAAGC
AGAAAGACGACCTGGTAGAAACCTGCATTCGGTTAAACACCACGCACGTTGCCATGCAGCGTACGAAGAA
GGCCAAGAACGGCCGCCTGGTGACGGTATCCGAGGGTGAAGCCTTGATTAGCCGCTACAAGATCGTAAAG
AGCGAAACCGGGCGGCCGGAGTACATCGAGATCGAGCTAGCTGATTGGATGTACCGCGAGATCACAGAAG
GCAAGAACCCGGACGTGCTGACGGTTCACCCCGATTACTTTTTGATCGATCCCGGCATCGGCCGTTTTCT
CTACCGCCTGGCACGCCGCGCCGCAGGCAAGGCAGAAGCCAGATGGTTGTTCAAGACGATCTACGAACGC
AGTGGCAGCGCCGGAGAGTTCAAGAAGTTCTGTTTCACCGTGCGCAAGCTGATCGGGTCAAATGACCTGC
CGGAGTACGATTTGAAGGAGGAGGCGGGGCAGGCTGGCCCGATCCTAGTCATGCGCTACCGCAACCTGAT
CGAGGGCGAAGCATCCGCCGGTTCCTAATGTACGGAGCAGATGCTAGGGCAAATTGCCCTAGCAGGGGAA
AAAGGTCGAAAAGGTCTCTTTCCTGTGGATAGCACGTACATTGGGAACCCAAAGCCGTACATTGGGAACC
GGAACCCGTACATTGGGAACCCAAAGCCGTACATTGGGAACCGGTCACACATGTAAGTGACTGATATAAA
AGAGAAAAAAGGCGATTTTTCCGCCTAAAACTCTTTAAAACTTATTAAAACTCTTAAAACCCGCCTGGCC
TGTGCATAACTGTCTGGCCAGCGCACAGCCGAAGAGCTGCAAAAAGCGCCTACCCTTCGGTCGCTGCGCT
CCCTACGCCCCGCCGCTTCGCGTCGGCCTATCGCGGCCGCTGGCCGCTCAAAAATGGCTGGCCTACGGCC
AGGCAATCTACCAGGGCGCGGACAAGCCGCGCCGTCGCCACTCGACCGCCGGCGCCCACATCAAGGCACC
CTGCCTCGCGCGTTTCGGTGATGACGGTGAAAACCTCTGACACATGCAGCTCCCGGAGACGGTCACAGCT
TGTCTGTAAGCGGATGCCGGGAGCAGACAAGCCCGTCAGGGCGCGTCAGCGGGTGTTGGCGGGTGTCGGG
GCGCAGCCATGACCCAGTCACGTAGCGATAGCGGAGTGTATACTGGCTTAACTATGCGGCATCAGAGCAG
ATTGTACTGAGAGTGCACCATATGCGGTGTGAAATACCGCACAGATGCGTAAGGAGAAAATACCGCATCA
GGCGCTCTTCCGCTTCCTCGCTCACTGACTCGCTGCGCTCGGTCGTTCGGCTGCGGCGAGCGGTATCAGC
TCACTCAAAGGCGGTAATACGGTTATCCACAGAATCAGGGGATAACGCAGGAAAGAACATGTGAGCAAAA
GGCCAGCAAAAGGCCAGGAACCGTAAAAAGGCCGCGTTGCTGGCGTTTTTCCATAGGCTCCGCCCCCCTG
ACGAGCATCACAAAAATCGACGCTCAAGTCAGAGGTGGCGAAACCCGACAGGACTATAAAGATACCAGGC
GTTTCCCCCTGGAAGCTCCCTCGTGCGCTCTCCTGTTCCGACCCTGCCGCTTACCGGATACCTGTCCGCC
TTTCTCCCTTCGGGAAGCGTGGCGCTTTCTCATAGCTCACGCTGTAGGTATCTCAGTTCGGTGTAGGTCG
TTCGCTCCAAGCTGGGCTGTGTGCACGAACCCCCCGTTCAGCCCGACCGCTGCGCCTTATCCGGTAACTA
TCGTCTTGAGTCCAACCCGGTAAGACACGACTTATCGCCACTGGCAGCAGCCACTGGTAACAGGATTAGC
AGAGCGAGGTATGTAGGCGGTGCTACAGAGTTCTTGAAGTGGTGGCCTAACTACGGCTACACTAGAAGGA
CAGTATTTGGTATCTGCGCTCTGCTGAAGCCAGTTACCTTCGGAAAAAGAGTTGGTAGCTCTTGATCCGG
CAAACAAACCACCGCTGGTAGCGGTGGTTTTTTTGTTTGCAAGCAGCAGATTACGCGCAGAAAAAAAGGA
TCTCAAGAAGATCCTTTGATCTTTTCTACGGGGTCTGACGCTCAGTGGAACGAAAACTCACGTTAAGGGA
TTTTGGTCATGCATGATATATCTCCCAATTTGTGTAGGGCTTATTATGCACGCTTAAAAATAATAAAAGC
AGACTTGACCTGATAGTTTGGCTGTGAGCAATTATGTGCTTAGTGCATCTAACGCTTGAGTTAAGCCGCG
CCGCGAAGCGGCGTCGGCTTGAACGAATTTCTAGCTAGACATTATTTGCCGACTACCTTGGTGATCTCGC
CTTTCACGTAGTGGACAAATTCTTCCAACTGATCTGCGCGCGAGGCCAAGCGATCTTCTTCTTGTCCAAG
ATAAGCCTGTCTAGCTTCAAGTATGACGGGCTGATACTGGGCCGGCAGGCGCTCCATTGCCCAGTCGGCA
GCGACATCCTTCGGCGCGATTTTGCCGGTTACTGCGCTGTACCAAATGCGGGACAACGTAAGCACTACAT
TTCGCTCATCGCCAGCCCAGTCGGGCGGCGAGTTCCATAGCGTTAAGGTTTCATTTAGCGCCTCAAATAG
ATCCTGTTCAGGAACCGGATCAAAGAGTTCCTCCGCCGCTGGACCTACCAAGGCAACGCTATGTTCTCTT
GCTTTTGTCAGCAAGATAGCCAGATCAATGTCGATCGTGGCTGGCTCGAAGATACCTGCAAGAATGTCAT
TGCGCTGCCATTCTCCAAATTGCAGTTCGCGCTTAGCTGGATAACGCCACGGAATGATGTCGTCGTGCAC
AACAATGGTGACTTCTACAGCGCGGAGAATCTCGCTCTCTCCAGGGGAAGCCGAAGTTTCCAAAAGGTCG
TTGATCAAAGCTCGCCGCGTTGTTTCATCAAGCCTTACGGTCACCGTAACCAGCAAATCAATATCACTGT
GTGGCTTCAGGCCGCCATCCACTGCGGAGCCGTACAAATGTACGGCCAGCAACGTCGGTTCGAGATGGCG
CTCGATGACGCCAACTACCTCTGATAGTTGAGTCGATACTTCGGCGATCACCGCTTCCCCCATGATGTTT
AACTTTGTTTTAGGGCGACTGCCCTGCTGCGTAACATCGTTGCTGCTCCATAACATCAAACATCGACCCA
CGGCGTAACGCGCTTGCTGCTTGGATGCCCGAGGCATAGACTGTACCCCAAAAAAACAGTCATAACAAGC
CATGAAAACCGCCACTGCGCCGTTACCACCGCTGCGTTCGGTCAAGGTTCTGGACCAGTTGCGTGAGCGC
ATACGCTACTTGCATTACAGCTTACGAACCGAACAGGCTTATGTCCACTGGGTTCGTGCCCGAATTGATC
ACAGGCAGCAACGCTCTGTCATCGTTACAATCAACATGCTACCCTCCGCGAGATCATCCGTGTTTCAAAC
CCGGCAGCTTAGTTGCCGTTCTTCCGAATAGCATCGGTAACATGAGCAAAGTCTGCCGCCTTACAACGGC
TCTCCCGCTGACGCCGTCCCGGACTGATGGGCTGCCTGTATCGAGTGGTGATTTTGTGCCGAGCTGCCGG
TCGGGGAGCTGTTGGCTGGCTGGTGGCAGGATATATTGTGGTGTAAACAAATTGACGCTTAGACAACTTA
ATAACACATTGCGGACGTTTTTAATGTACTGAATTAACGCCGAATTGCTCTAGCCAATACGCAAACCGCC
TCTCCCCGCGCGTTGGCCGATTCATTAATGCAGCTGGCACGACAGGTTTCCCGACTGGAAAGCGGGCAGT
GAGCGCAACGCAATTAATGTGAGTTAGCTCACTCATTAGGCACCCCAGGCTTTACACTTTATGCTTCCGG
CTCGTATGTTGTGTGGAATTGTGAGCGGATAACAATTTCACACAGGAAACAGCTATGACATGATTACGAA
TTCGGTACCGAATAAAAGCATTTGCGTTTGGTTTATCATTGCGTTTATACAAGGACAGAGATCCACTGAG
CTGGAATAGCTTAAAACCATTATCAGAACAAAATAAACCATTTTTTGTTAAGAATCAGAGCATAGTAAAC
AACAGAAACAACCTAAGAGAGGTAACTTGTCCAAGAAGATAGCTAATTATATCTATTTTATAAAAGTTAT
CATAGTTTGTAAGTCACAAAAGATGCAAATAACAGAGAAACTAGGAGACTTGAGAATATACATTCTTGTA
TATTTGTATTCGAGATTGTGAAAATTTGACCATAAGTTTAAATTCTTAAAAAGATATATCTGATCTAGGT
GATGGTTATAGACTGTAATTTTACCACATGTTTAATGATGGATAGTGACACACATGACACATCGACAACA
CTATAGCATCTTATTTAGATTACAACATGAAATTTTTCTGTAATACATGTCTTTGTACATAATTTAAAAG
TAATTCCTAAGAAATATATTTATACAAGGAGTTTAAAGAAAACATAGCATAAAGTTCAATGAGTAGTAAA
AACCATATACAGTATATAGCATAAAGTTCAATGAGTTTATTACAAAAGCATTGGTTCACTTTCTGTAACA
CGACGTTAAACCTTCGTCTCCAATAGGAGCGCTACTGATTCAACATGCCAATATATACTAAATACGTTTC
TACAGTCAAATGCTTTAACGTTTCATGATTAAGTGACTATTTACCGTCAATCCTTTCCCATTCCTCCCAC
TAATCCAACTTTTTAATTACTCTTAAATCACCACTAAGCTAGTAACGCCTATCATGAATTAGCTCTACTA
AATCTAGCAACCTTTCAAATTTGCAGTATTGCAGGTGTCTCTGTGTCTTTAAAATAGTTGCCTTATGATT
TCTTCGGTTTCAAGATGATCAAATAGTTATAGATTTCATGCTCACACATGCTCATTAGATGTGTACATAC
TTTACTTACCCAAATCTATTTTCTCGCAAAGATTTTGATGGTAAAGCTGATTTGGTTCTATTGAACTAAA
TCAAACGAGTTTCAGACTGAGTGATTCTAATCCGGCCCATTAGCCCCTAAACAGACCCACTAATTACGCA
GCTTTTAATAGAGTAATTACACCTAGTTTACCCACTAAACCACTAAGCACTAATTATCTCACAATCTAAT
GAGCTTCCCTCGTAATTACTTGGGCTTTCACTCTACCATTTATTTGTAACAGTCAAGTCTCTACTGTCTC
TATATAAACTCTCTAAAGTTAACACACAATTCTCATCACAAACAAATCAACCAAAGCAACTTCTACTCTT
TCTTCTTTCGACCTTATCAATCTGTTGAGAAGGTACCAATTCGGCGCGCCCCTAAGAAGAAGCGGAAGGT
TGGTATTCACGGGGTGCCTGCGGCTACGCAGTTCGAGGGGTTCACCAACCTCTACCAGGTCAGCAAGACG
CTGCGGTTCGAGCTGATTCCGCAGGGCAAGACCCTCAAGCACATCCAGGAGCAGGGCTTTATCGAGGAGG
ACAAAGCGCGGAACGACCACTACAAGGAGCTCAAGCCGATCATCGACCGGATCTACAAGACCTACGCGGA
CCAGTGCCTGCAGCTCGTGCAGCTCGACTGGGAGAACCTCTCGGCCGCCATCGACTCCTACCGCAAGGAG
AAGACGGAGGAGACACGCAACGCGCTCATCGAAGAACAGGCTACGTATCGCAACGCTATCCACGACTACT
TCATCGGGCGCACAGATAATCTCACCGACGCCATCAACAAGCGCCACGCCGAAATCTATAAGGGGCTGTT
TAAGGCCGAGCTGTTCAATGGCAAAGTGCTGAAGCAACTGGGCACCGTCACGACCACAGAGCATGAGAAC
GCCCTCCTCCGGTCGTTCGACAAGTTTACGACATACTTTAGCGGCTTTTACGAGAACCGCAAAAACGTGT
TCAGCGCCGAGGACATTAGCACCGCCATCCCGCATAGGATCGTGCAAGACAACTTCCCGAAGTTCAAGGA
GAACTGCCACATCTTCACCCGCCTCATCACGGCCGTGCCGTCCCTCCGCGAGCACTTCGAGAACGTGAAG
AAGGCCATCGGGATCTTCGTGTCCACCTCGATCGAAGAGGTGTTCTCCTTCCCCTTCTACAATCAGCTGC
TGACGCAGACCCAGATCGACCTCTACAACCAGCTCCTCGGCGGCATCTCCCGCGAGGCCGGCACCGAGAA
GATCAAGGGCCTGAACGAGGTGCTCAATCTCGCCATCCAGAAGAACGACGAAACCGCGCACATCATTGCC
TCACTCCCACATAGGTTTATCCCCCTGTTTAAGCAGATCCTCTCCGACCGCAACACGTTGTCCTTCATCC
TCGAGGAGTTCAAGAGCGACGAGGAGGTCATCCAGTCCTTCTGCAAGTACAAGACCCTCCTCCGCAACGA
GAATGTGCTCGAAACCGCCGAGGCGCTGTTCAATGAGCTCAATAGCATCGATCTCACCCACATCTTCATC
TCCCATAAGAAGCTGGAAACCATCTCCAGCGCCCTGTGCGACCACTGGGACACCCTCCGCAACGCCCTCT
ACGAGCGGCGCATCAGCGAGCTCACCGGCAAGATCACGAAGTCGGCGAAAGAGAAAGTGCAAAGGAGCCT
CAAGCACGAGGACATTAACCTGCAGGAGATCATCTCCGCCGCGGGCAAGGAGCTGTCCGAGGCTTTCAAG
CAGAAGACCTCGGAGATCCTCTCTCACGCCCACGCGGCCCTGGACCAGCCGCTGCCGACGACCCTGAAAA
AGCAAGAGGAAAAGGAAATCCTCAAGTCCCAGCTGGACAGCCTCCTGGGGCTGTACCACCTTCTCGACTG
GTTCGCCGTGGACGAGTCCAACGAGGTCGATCCGGAGTTTAGCGCCCGCCTCACCGGGATCAAGCTTGAG
ATGGAACCTAGCTTGAGCTTCTATAATAAGGCGCGCAATTACGCGACCAAGAAGCCGTATTCCGTGGAGA
AGTTCAAGCTGAACTTCCAAATGCCCACCCTGGCCAGCGGGTGGGACGTTAACAAAGAGAAGAACAACGG
AGCCATTCTTTTCGTGAAAAATGGGTTGTATTATTTGGGAATTATGCCGAAACAAAAAGGCAGGTACAAG
GCGCTCAGCTTCGAGCCAACTGAGAAGACCTCCGAGGGCTTCGACAAGATGTACTACGATTATTTTCCTG
ACGCTGCAAAGATGATACCGAAGTGCAGCACTCAGCTTAAGGCGGTGACGGCGCACTTTCAGACCCATAC
CACCCCCATCCTCCTCTCCAACAACTTCATCGAGCCGCTCGAGATCACCAAGGAGATATACGATCTGAAT
AATCCAGAAAAGGAACCCAAGAAGTTCCAGACCGCCTACGCCAAGAAGACGGGCGATCAAAAGGGGTATA
GAGAGGCGCTCTGCAAGTGGATCGACTTCACGCGCGATTTCCTCAGCAAGTACACCAAGACAACCTCCAT
CGATCTCTCTTCCCTCCGCCCCTCTTCCCAGTACAAGGACCTCGGGGAGTACTACGCCGAACTCAACCCA
CTCCTGTATCACATCTCGTTTCAGCGTATCGCGGAAAAGGAGATCATGGACGCCGTCGAAACCGGCAAGT
TGTATCTTTTCCAAATCTATAACAAGGACTTCGCGAAGGGCCACCACGGGAAGCCAAACCTGCACACCCT
CTACTGGACAGGCCTCTTCAGCCCGGAAAATCTCGCGAAGACGAGCATAAAGCTGAACGGCCAGGCAGAA
CTCTTCTACAGGCCGAAGTCCAGGATGAAGCGCATGGCTCATCGCCTCGGTGAGAAGATGCTGAACAAGA
AGCTGAAAGATCAAAAGACGCCAATCCCTGATACACTGTATCAGGAGCTGTACGATTACGTGAACCACCG
CCTCTCACACGACCTCAGCGACGAGGCCCGCGCGCTCCTGCCAAACGTCATCACGAAGGAGGTCAGCCAC
GAGATCATAAAGGATCGGCGGTTTACCTCTGACAAGTTCTTTTTCCATGTCCCCATCACGCTGAACTACC
AGGCCGCGAATAGCCCGTCCAAGTTCAACCAGCGGGTCAACGCGTATCTCAAGGAGCACCCAGAGACACC
CATAATCGGGATTGACCGGGGGGAGCGGAACCTCATCTACATCACCGTCATCGACTCCACCGGAAAGATT
CTCGAGCAACGGTCGCTCAATACCATCCAGCAGTTCGACTACCAGAAGAAGCTCGACAACCGGGAGAAGG
AACGCGTCGCCGCGAGGCAGGCCTGGTCCGTAGTGGGCACGATCAAAGACCTGAAGCAGGGCTATCTCAG
CCAGGTCATCCATGAGATAGTGGATCTCATGATCCACTACCAAGCCGTCGTGGTCCTCGAGAATCTCAAT
TTCGGATTCAAATCCAAGCGCACAGGCATCGCCGAGAAGGCGGTGTACCAACAGTTCGAGAAAATGCTTA
TCGACAAGCTCAATTGCCTGGTGCTCAAGGACTATCCGGCGGAGAAGGTCGGGGGGGTCCTCAATCCGTA
TCAGCTGACCGACCAGTTTACGTCATTTGCGAAGATGGGCACCCAGAGCGGCTTCCTTTTCTATGTCCCG
GCCCCATATACCTCAAAGATTGATCCCTTGACCGGATTCGTGGACCCGTTTGTCTGGAAGACCATCAAGA
ACCATGAGTCGCGTAAGCATTTCCTGGAGGGTTTCGACTTCCTGCACTATGATGTAAAAACCGGAGACTT
CATCCTGCATTTCAAGATGAATCGGAACCTCTCCTTCCAGCGGGGACTCCCTGGCTTCATGCCCGCTTGG
GATATCGTTTTTGAGAAAAATGAAACCCAATTCGACGCCAAAGGCACGCCTTTCATCGCGGGCAAGAGGA
TTGTCCCTGTAATTGAGAACCATAGATTCACCGGGCGTTACCGTGACCTGTACCCCGCAAACGAACTCAT
CGCCCTCCTGGAGGAGAAAGGCATCGTTTTCCGCGACGGGTCAAATATCCTCCCCAAACTGCTCGAGAAC
GATGATAGCCACGCTATTGACACGATGGTAGCGCTCATCAGATCCGTGCTGCAAATGAGAAATTCAAATG
CTGCCACTGGGGAGGATTACATCAACTCCCCTGTGCGTGATCTCAATGGCGTGTGCTTCGATTCTAGATT
TCAGAATCCTGAGTGGCCGATGGATGCCGATGCTAACGGCGCATACCACATAGCATTGAAAGGACAACTG
TTGTTGAACCATCTCAAGGAGAGCAAGGACCTTAAGCTGCAGAACGGCATCAGCAACCAGGATTGGCTTG
CCTATATCCAAGAGCTCCGCAATAAGCGTCCTGCTGCCACCAAAAAGGCCGGACAGGCTAAGAAAAAGAA
GTGAGGCGCGCCGAGCTCCAGGCCTCCCAGCTTTCGTCCGTATCATCGGTTTCGACAACGTTCGTCAAGT
TCAATGCATCAGTTTCATTGCCCACACACCAGAATCCTACTAAGTTTGAGTATTATGGCATTGGAAAAGC
TGTTTTCTTCTATCATTTGTTCTGCTTGTAATTTACTGTGTTCTTTCAGTTTTTGTTTTCGGACATCAAA
ATGCAAATGGATGGATAAGAGTTAATAAATGATATGGTCCTTTTGTTCATTCTCAAATTATTATTATCTG
TTGTTTTTACTTTAATGGGTTGAATTTAAGTAAGAAAGGAACTAACAGTGTGATATTAAGGTGCAATGTT
AGACATATAAAACAGTCTTTCACCTCTCTTTGGTTATGTCTTGAATTGGTTTGTTTCTTCACTTATCTGT
GTAATCAAGTTTACTATGAGTCTATGATCAAGTAATTATGCAATCAAGTTAAGTACAGTATAGGCTTGAG
CTCCCTAGGCCTGTTATCCCTAACAAGTTTGTACAAAAAAGCTGAACGAGAAACGTAAAATGATATAAAT
ATCAATATATTAAATTAGATTTTGCATAAAAAACAGACTACATAATACTGTAAAACACAACATATCCAGT
CACTATGGCGGCCGCATTAGGCACCCCAGGCTTTACACTTTATGCTTCCGGCTCGTATAATGTGTGGATT
TTGAGTTAGGATCCGTCGAGATTTTCAGGAGCTAAGGAAGCTAAAATGGAGAAAAAAATCACTGGATATA
CCACCGTTGATATATCCCAATGGCATCGTAAAGAACATTTTGAGGCATTTCAGTCAGTTGCTCAATGTAC
CTATAACCAGACCGTTCAGCTGGATATTACGGCCTTTTTAAAGACCGTAAAGAAAAATAAGCACAAGTTT
TATCCGGCCTTTATTCACATTCTTGCCCGCCTGATGAATGCTCATCCGGAATTCCGTATGGCAATGAAAG
ACGGTGAGCTGGTGATATGGGATAGTGTTCACCCTTGTTACACCGTTTTCCATGAGCAAACTGAAACGTT
TTCATCGCTCTGGAGTGAATACCACGACGATTTCCGGCAGTTTCTACACATATATTCGCAAGATGTGGCG
TGTTACGGTGAAAACCTGGCCTATTTCCCTAAAGGGTTTATTGAGAATATGTTTTTCGTCTCAGCCAATC
CCTGGGTGAGTTTCACCAGTTTTGATTTAAACGTGGCCAATATGGACAACTTCTTCGCCCCCGTTTTCAC
CATGGGCAAATATTATACGCAAGGCGACAAGGTGCTGATGCCGCTGGCGATTCAGGTTCATCATGCCGTT
TGTGATGGCTTCCATGTCGGCAGAATGCTTAATGAATTACAACAGTACTGCGATGAGTGGCAGGCGGGGC
GTAATCTAGAGGATCCGGCTTACTAAAAGCCAGATAACAGTATGCGTATTTGCGCGCTGATTTTTGCGGT
ATAAGAATATATACTGATATGTATACCCGAAGTATGTCAAAAAGAGGTATGCTATGAAGCAGCGTATTAC
AGTGACAGTTGACAGCGACAGCTATCAGTTGCTCAAGGCATATATGATGTCAATATCTCCGGTCTGGTAA
GCACAACCATGCAGAATGAAGCCCGTCGTCTGCGTGCCGAACGCTGGAAAGCGGAAAATCAGGAAGGGAT
GGCTGAGGTCGCCCGGTTTATTGAAATGAACGGCTCTTTTGCTGACGAGAACAGGGGCTGGTGAAATGCA
GTTTAAGGTTTACACCTATAAAAGAGAGAGCCGTTATCGTCTGTTTGTGGATGTACAGAGTGATATTATT
GACACGCCCGGGCGACGGATGGTGATCCCCCTGGCCAGTGCACGTCTGCTGTCAGATAAAGTCCCCCGTG
AACTTTACCCGGTGGTGCATATCGGGGATGAAAGCTGGCGCATGATGACCACCGATATGGCCAGTGTGCC
GGTCTCCGTTATCGGGGAAGAAGTGGCTGATCTCAGCCACCGCGAAAATGACATCAAAAACGCCATTAAC
CTGATGTTCTGGGGAATATAAATGTCAGGCTCCCTTATACACAGCCAGTCTGCAGGTCGACCATAGTGAC
TGGATATGTTGTGTTTTACAGTATTATGTAGTCTGTTTTTTATGCAAAATCTAATTTAATATATTGATAT
TTATATCATTTTACGTTTCTCGTTCAGCTTTCTTGTACAAAGTGGTTCGATAATTCCGATCCAGCCTAGG
CCCGGGCCTGAGGACGCGTCCATGGTTAATTAAGACGTCCGGACCGACTAGTGGATCCTCTAGAGTCGAC
CTGCAGGCATGCAAGCTTCTTCAAGTGTATGTAGGTATAGTAACATGAACAAGAACAGACTCAAGTACAA
GATCGCATACGAAAATGGAAATGGCAATGTCACTTCCACATAATCAAACACGAATCCTCATATCAACAAG
GCCTGAGATTCTAACTAGCTCATAACAACTTAGCCAATAGTTACTTGAGACTACCAAATGTATGTAGAAC
TAAAGACTAAGGGACAGAGAGTTCGTCTAAACAGGTGAATCTAGTCGTTGTTATCTAATAAACAATTCAG
CCCCAAATGCAGAACACACATAGAGCTCTCTATTGATTCAAATTACGATCTGATACTGATAACGTCTAGA
TTTTTAGGGTTAAAGCAATCAATCACCTGACGATTCAAGGTGGTTGGATCATGACGATTCCAGAAAACAT
CAAGCAAGCTCTCAAAGCTACACTCTTTGGGATCATACTGAACTCTAACAACCTCGTTATGTCCCGTAGT
GCCAGTACAGACATCCTCGTAACTCGGATTGTGCACGATGCCATGGCTATACCCAACCTCGGTCTTGGTC
ACACCAGGAACTCTCTGGTAAGCTAGCTCCACTCCCCAGAAACAACCGGCGCCAAATTGCGCGAATTGCT
GACCTGAAGACGGAACATCATCGTCGGGTCCTTGGGCGATTGCGGCGGAAGATGGGTCAGCTTGGGCTTG
AGGACGAGACCCGAATCCGAGTCTGTTGAAAAGGTTGTTCATTGGGGATTTGTATACGGAGATTGGTCGT
CGAGAGGTTTGAGGGAAAGGACAAATGGGTTTGGCTCTGGAGAAAGAGAGTGCGGCTTTAGAGAGAGAAT
TGAGAGGTTTAGAGAGAGATGCGGCGGCGATGAGCGGAGGAGAGACGACGAGGACCTGCATTATCAAAGC
AGTGACGTGGTGAAATTTGGAACTTTTAAGAGGCAGATAGATTTATTATTTGTATCCATTTTCTTCATTG
TTCTAGAATGTCGCGGAACAAATTTTAAAACTAAATCCTAAATTTTTCTAATTTTGTTGCCAATAGTGGA
TATGTGGGCCGTATAGAAGGAATCTATTGAAGGCCCAAACCCATACTGACGAGCCCAAAGGTTCGTTTTG
CGTTTTATGTTTCGGTTCGATGCCAACGCCACATTCTGAGCTAGGCAAAAAACAAACGTGTCTTTGAATA
GACTCCTCTCGTTAACACATGCAGCGGCTGCATGGTGACGCCATTAACACGTGGCCTACAATTGCATGAT
GTCTCCATTGACACGTGACTTCTCGTCTCCTTTCTTAATATATCTAACAAACACTCCTACCTCTTCCAAA
ATATATACACATCTTTTTGATCAATCTCTCATTCAAAATCTCATTCTCTCTAGTAAACAAGAACAAAAAA
ATGGCGGATACAGCTAGAGGAACCCATCACGATATCATCGGCAGAGACCAGTACCCGATGATGGGCCGAG
ACCGAGACCAGTACCAGATGTCCGGACGAGGATCTGACTACTCCAAGTCTAGGCAGATTGCTAAAGCTGC
AACTGCTGTCACAGCTGGTGGTTCCCTCCTTGTTCTCTCCAGCCTTACCCTTGTTGGAACTGTCATAGCT
TTGACTGTTGCAACACCTCTGCTCGTTATCTTCAGCCCAATCCTTGTCCCGGCTCTCATCACAGTTGCAC
TCCTCATCACCGGTTTTCTTTCCTCTGGAGGGTTTGGCATTGCCGCTATAACCGTTTTCTCTTGGATTTA
CAAGTAAGCACACATTTATCATCTTACTTCATAATTTTGTGCAATATGTGCATGCATGTGTTGAGCCAGT
AGCTTTGGATCAATTTTTTTGGTCGAATAACAAATGTAACAATAAGAAATTGCAAATTCTAGGGAACATT
TGGTTAACTAAATACGAAATTTGACCTAGCTAGCTTGAATGTGTCTGTGTATATCATCTATATAGGTAAA
ATGCTTGGTATGATACCTATTGATTGTGAATAGGTACGCAACGGGAGAGCACCCACAGGGATCAGACAAG
TTGGACAGTGCAAGGATGAAGTTGGGAAGCAAAGCTCAGGATCTGAAAGACAGAGCTCAGTACTACGGAC
AGCAACATACTGGTGGGGAACATGACCGTGACCGTACTCGTGGTGGCCAGCACACTACTATGAGCGAGCT
GATTAAGGAGAACATGCACATGAAGCTGTACATGGAGGGCACCGTGAACAACCACCACTTCAAGTGCACA
TCCGAGGGCGAAGGCAAGCCCTACGAGGGCACCCAGACCATGAGAATCAAGGTGGTCGAGGGCGGCCCTC
TCCCCTTCGCCTTCGACATCCTGGCTACCAGCTTCATGTACGGCAGCAGAACCTTCATCAACCACACCCA
GGGCATCCCCGACTTCTTTAAGCAGTCCTTCCCTGAGGGCTTCACATGGGAGAGAGTCACCACATACGAA
GACGGGGGCGTGCTGACCGCTACCCAGGACACCAGCCTCCAGGACGGCTGCCTCATCTACAACGTCAAGA
TCAGAGGGGTGAACTTCCCATCCAACGGCCCTGTGATGCAGAAGAAAACACTCGGCTGGGAGGCCAACAC
CGAGATGCTGTACCCCGCTGACGGCGGCCTGGAAGGCAGAAGCGACATGGCCCTGAAGCTCGTGGGCGGG
GGCCACCTGATCTGCAACTTCAAGACCACATACAGATCCAAGAAACCCGCTAAGAACCTCAAGATGCCCG
GCGTCTACTATGTGGACCACAGACTGGAAAGAATCAAGGAGGCCGACAAAGAGACCTACGTCGAGCAGCA
CGAGGTGGCTGTGGCCAGATACTGCGACCTCCCTAGCAAACTGGGGCACAAGTGATCTAGTAACATAGAT
GACACCGCGCGCGATAATTTATCCTAGTTTGCGCGCTATATTTTGTTTTCTATCGCGTATTAAATGTATA
ATTGCGGGACTCTAATCATAAAAACCCATCTCATAAATAACGTCATGCATTACATGTTAATTATTACATG
CTTAACGTAATTCAACAGAAATTATATGATAATCATCGCAAGACCGGCAACAGGATTCAATCTTAAGAAA
CTTTATTGCCAAATGTTTGAACGATAAGCTTGGCACTGGCCGTCGTTTTACAACGTCGTGACTGGGAAAA
CCCTGGCGTTACCCAACTTAATCGCCTTGCAGCACATCCCCCTTTCGCCAGCTGGCGTAATAGCGAAGAG
GCCCGCACCGATCGCCCTTCCCAACAGTTGCGCAGCCTGAATGGCGAATGAGCTTGAGCTTGGATCAGAT
TGTCGTTTCCCGCCTTCAGTTTAAACTATCAGTGTTTGACAGGATATATTGGCGGGTAAACCTAAGAGAA
AAGAGCGTTTATTAGAATAATCGGATATTTAAAAGGGCGTGAAAAGGTTTATCCGTTCGTCCATTTGTAT
GTGCATGCCAACCACAGGGTTCCCCTCGGGATCAAAGTACTTTAAAGTACTTTAAAGTACTTTAA
